>Addgene plasmid #35281 | pBbA5c-RFP | depositor full sequence | sequence record 42948 | pBbA5c-RFP sequence 4160 bps
GACGTCGGTGCCTAATGAGTGAGCTAACTTACATTAATTGCGTTGCGCTCACTGCCCGCTTTCCAGTCGG
GAAACCTGTCGTGCCAGCTGCATTAATGAATCGGCCAACGCGCGGGGAGAGGCGGTTTGCGTATTGGGCG
CCAGGGTGGTTTTTCTTTTCACCAGTGAGACGGGCAACAGCTGATTGCCCTTCACCGCCTGGCCCTGAGA
GAGTTGCAGCAAGCGGTCCACGCTGGTTTGCCCCAGCAGGCGAAAATCCTGTTTGATGGTGGTTAACGGC
GGGATATAACATGAGCTGTCTTCGGTATCGTCGTATCCCACTACCGAGATGTCCGCACCAACGCGCAGCC
CGGACTCGGTAATGGCGCGCATTGCGCCCAGCGCCATCTGATCGTTGGCAACCAGCATCGCAGTGGGAAC
GATGCCCTCATTCAGCATTTGCATGGTTTGTTGAAAACCGGACATGGCACTCCAGTCGCCTTCCCGTTCC
GCTATCGGCTGAATTTGATTGCGAGTGAGATATTTATGCCAGCCAGCCAGACGCAGACGCGCCGAGACAG
AACTTAATGGGCCCGCTAACAGCGCGATTTGCTGGTGACCCAATGCGACCAGATGCTCCACGCCCAGTCG
CGTACCGTCTTCATGGGAGAAAATAATACTGTTGATGGGTGTCTGGTCAGAGACATCAAGAAATAACGCC
GGAACATTAGTGCAGGCAGCTTCCACAGCAATGGCATCCTGGTCATCCAGCGGATAGTTAATGATCAGCC
CACTGACGCGTTGCGCGAGAAGATTGTGCACCGCCGCTTTACAGGCTTCGACGCCGCTTCGTTCTACCAT
CGACACCACCACGCTGGCACCCAGTTGATCGGCGCGAGATTTAATCGCCGCGACAATTTGCGACGGCGCG
TGCAGGGCCAGACTGGAGGTGGCAACGCCAATCAGCAACGACTGTTTGCCCGCCAGTTGTTGTGCCACGC
GGTTGGGAATGTAATTCAGCTCCGCCATCGCCGCTTCCACTTTTTCCCGCGTTTTCGCAGAAACGTGGCT
GGCCTGGTTCACCACGCGGGAAACGGTCTGATAAGAGACACCGGCATACTCTGCGACATCGTATAACGTT
ACTGGTTTCACATTCACCACCCTGAATTGACTCTCTTCCGGGCGCTATCATGCCATACCGCGAAAGGTTT
TGCGCCATTCGATGGTGTCCGGGATCTCGACGCTCTCCCTTATGCGACTCCTGCATTAGGAAGCAGCCCA
GTAGTAGGTTGAGGCCGTTGAGCACCGCCGCCGCAAGGAATGGTGCATGCAAGGAGATGGCGCCCAACAG
TCCCCCGGCCACGGGGCCTGCCACCATACCCACGCCGAAACAAGCGCTCATGAGCCCGAAGTGGCGAGCC
CGATCTTCCCCATCGGTGATGTCGGCGATATAGGCGCCAGCAACCGCACCTGTGGCGCCGGTGATGCCGG
CCACGATGCGTCCGGCGTAGAGGATCGAGATCGTTTAGGCACCCCAGGCTTTACACTTTATGCTTCCGGC
TCGTATAATGTGTGGAATTGTGAGCGGATAACAATTTCAGAATTCAAAAGATCTTTTAAGAAGGAGATAT
ACATATGGCGAGTAGCGAAGACGTTATCAAAGAGTTCATGCGTTTCAAAGTTCGTATGGAAGGTTCCGTT
AACGGTCACGAGTTCGAAATCGAAGGTGAAGGTGAAGGTCGTCCGTACGAAGGTACCCAGACCGCTAAAC
TGAAAGTTACCAAAGGTGGTCCGCTGCCGTTCGCTTGGGACATCCTGTCCCCGCAGTTCCAGTACGGTTC
CAAAGCTTACGTTAAACACCCGGCTGACATCCCGGACTACCTGAAACTGTCCTTCCCGGAAGGTTTCAAA
TGGGAACGTGTTATGAACTTCGAAGACGGTGGTGTTGTTACCGTTACCCAGGACTCCTCCCTGCAAGACG
GTGAGTTCATCTACAAAGTTAAACTGCGTGGTACCAACTTCCCGTCCGACGGTCCGGTTATGCAGAAAAA
AACCATGGGTTGGGAAGCTTCCACCGAACGTATGTACCCGGAAGACGGTGCTCTGAAAGGTGAAATCAAA
ATGCGTCTGAAACTGAAAGACGGTGGTCACTACGACGCTGAAGTTAAAACCACCTACATGGCTAAAAAAC
CGGTTCAGCTGCCGGGTGCTTACAAAACCGACATCAAACTGGACATCACCTCCCACAACGAAGACTACAC
CATCGTTGAACAGTACGAACGTGCTGAAGGTCGTCACTCCACCGGTGCTTAAGGATCCAAACTCGAGTAA
GGATCTCCAGGCATCAAATAAAACGAAAGGCTCAGTCGAAAGACTGGGCCTTTCGTTTTATCTGTTGTTT
GTCGGTGAACGCTCTCTACTAGAGTCACACTGGCTCACCTTCGGGTGGGCCTTTCTGCGTTTATACCTAG
GGATATATTCCGCTTCCTCGCTCACTGACTCGCTACGCTCGGTCGTTCGACTGCGGCGAGCGGAAATGGC
TTACGAACGGGGCGGAGATTTCCTGGAAGATGCCAGGAAGATACTTAACAGGGAAGTGAGAGGGCCGCGG
CAAAGCCGTTTTTCCATAGGCTCCGCCCCCCTGACAAGCATCACGAAATCTGACGCTCAAATCAGTGGTG
GCGAAACCCGACAGGACTATAAAGATACCAGGCGTTTCCCCCTGGCGGCTCCCTCGTGCGCTCTCCTGTT
CCTGCCTTTCGGTTTACCGGTGTCATTCCGCTGTTATGGCCGCGTTTGTCTCATTCCACGCCTGACACTC
AGTTCCGGGTAGGCAGTTCGCTCCAAGCTGGACTGTATGCACGAACCCCCCGTTCAGTCCGACCGCTGCG
CCTTATCCGGTAACTATCGTCTTGAGTCCAACCCGGAAAGACATGCAAAAGCACCACTGGCAGCAGCCAC
TGGTAATTGATTTAGAGGAGTTAGTCTTGAAGTCATGCGCCGGTTAAGGCTAAACTGAAAGGACAAGTTT
TGGTGACTGCGCTCCTCCAAGCCAGTTACCTCGGTTCAAAGAGTTGGTAGCTCAGAGAACCTTCGAAAAA
CCGCCCTGCAAGGCGGTTTTTTCGTTTTCAGAGCAAGAGATTACGCGCAGACCAAAACGATCTCAAGAAG
ATCATCTTATTAATCAGATAAAATATTTCTAGATTTCAGTGCAATTTATCTCTTCAAATGTAGCACCTGA
AGTCAGCCCCATACGATATAAGTTGTTACTAGTGCTTGGATTCTCACCAATAAAAAACGCCCGGCGGCAA
CCGAGCGTTCTGAACAAATCCAGATGGAGTTCTGAGGTCATTACTGGATCTATCAACAGGAGTCCAAGCG
AGCTCGATATCAAATTACGCCCCGCCCTGCCACTCATCGCAGTACTGTTGTAATTCATTAAGCATTCTGC
CGACATGGAAGCCATCACAAACGGCATGATGAACCTGAATCGCCAGCGGCATCAGCACCTTGTCGCCTTG
CGTATAATATTTGCCCATGGTGAAAACGGGGGCGAAGAAGTTGTCCATATTGGCCACGTTTAAATCAAAA
CTGGTGAAACTCACCCAGGGATTGGCTGAGACGAAAAACATATTCTCAATAAACCCTTTAGGGAAATAGG
CCAGGTTTTCACCGTAACACGCCACATCTTGCGAATATATGTGTAGAAACTGCCGGAAATCGTCGTGGTA
TTCACTCCAGAGCGATGAAAACGTTTCAGTTTGCTCATGGAAAACGGTGTAACAAGGGTGAACACTATCC
CATATCACCAGCTCACCGTCTTTCATTGCCATACGAAATTCCGGATGAGCATTCATCAGGCGGGCAAGAA
TGTGAATAAAGGCCGGATAAAACTTGTGCTTATTTTTCTTTACGGTCTTTAAAAAGGCCGTAATATCCAG
CTGAACGGTCTGGTTATAGGTACATTGAGCAACTGACTGAAATGCCTCAAAATGTTCTTTACGATGCCAT
TGGGATATATCAACGGTGGTATATCCAGTGATTTTTTTCTCCATTTTAGCTTCCTTAGCTCCTGAAAATC
TCGATAACTCAAAAAATACGCCCGGTAGTGATCTTATTTCATTATGGTGAAAGTTGGAACCTCTTACGTG
CCGATCAACGTCTCATTTTCGCCAGATATC
Features (pLannotate 1.2.2; 14 found; start..end, strand, type, name):
     15..36      -  protein_bind   CAP binding site: CAP binding activates transcription in the presence of cAMP. E. coli catabolite activator protein
     49..1131    -  CDS            lacI: lac repressor; lacI; The lac repressor binds to the lac operator to inhibit transcription in E. coli. This inhibition can be relieved by adding lactose or isopropyl-β-D-thiogalactopyranoside (IPTG).
   1132..1209    -  promoter       lacI promoter: lacI
   1217..1496    -  CDS            TcR (fragment): tetracycline efflux protein; tet; confers resistance to tetracycline
   1520..1550    +  promoter       lac UV5 promoter: E. coli lac promoter with an "up" mutation
   1558..1574    +  protein_bind   lac operator: The lac repressor binds to the lac operator to inhibit transcription in E. coli. This inhibition can be relieved by adding lactose or isopropyl-β-D-thiogalactopyranoside (IPTG). lac repressor encoded by lacI
   1615..2292    +  CDS            mRFP1: monomeric derivative of DsRed (Campbell et al., 2002)
   2325..2396    +  terminator     rrnB T1 terminator: transcription terminator T1 from the E. coli rrnB gene
   2412..2439    +  terminator     T7Te terminator: phage T7 early transcription terminator
   2458..2513    -  rep_origin     RSF ori (fragment): Plasmids containing the RSF 1030 origin of replication can be propagated in E. coli cells that contain additional plasmids with compatible origins.
   2601..3146    -  rep_origin     p15A ori: Plasmids containing the medium-copy-number p15A origin of replication can be propagated in E. coli cells that contain a second plasmid with the ColE1 origin.
   3260..3354    -  terminator     lambda t0 terminator: transcription terminator from phage lambda
   3378..4034    -  CDS            cat: CAT_ECOLX - Experimental evidence at protein level: Swiss-Prot protein existence level 1. This enzyme is an effector of chloramphenicol resistance in bacteria. From Escherichia coli. This protein is used as a marker in many commonly used cloning vectors, such as pACYC184.
   4035..4137    -  promoter       cat promoter: promoter of the E. coli cat gene encoding chloramphenicol acetyltransferase
