[The description below was written by a language model from this plasmid's Addgene catalogue record and pLannotate feature annotations shown in this document.]
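Description:
pBbA5c-RFP is a 4,160 bp bacterial expression plasmid from the BglBrick (pBb) synthetic biology vector series, designed for controlled gene expression in E. coli. It replicates from the p15A origin, which the catalogue lists as low copy and which is compatible with ColE1-type plasmids, so it can be maintained alongside a second vector in the same cell. Selection is by chloramphenicol, provided by a cat (chloramphenicol acetyltransferase) gene driven by its native promoter and followed by the lambda t0 terminator. The annotation also picks up a short tetracycline-resistance fragment and a small RSF origin fragment. These are partial matches, most likely backbone remnants, and should not be taken as functional elements.

The payload is a 678 bp synthetic RFP coding sequence, annotated as mRFP1, the monomeric DsRed derivative. It sits downstream of the lacUV5 promoter and a lac operator, and transcription is stopped by tandem rrnB T1 and T7Te terminators. A lacI gene with its own promoter is carried on the opposite strand, so the plasmid supplies its own lac repressor. Expression is therefore held off until it is relieved by IPTG or lactose, independently of the host's lacI status. A CAP binding site is also annotated next to lacI.

In the BglBrick system, the RFP serves as a reporter for characterising the behaviour of this particular origin, promoter and marker combination. It also acts as a placeholder that can be exchanged by restriction cloning for a gene of interest. The plasmid is suited to inducible expression and to multi-plasmid pathway engineering in E. coli.
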