Addgene plasmid #35281: pBbA5c-RFP
Depositing lab: Jay Keasling. Depositing organization: University of California, Berkeley. Publication: BglBrick vectors and datasheets: A synthetic biology platform for gene expression. Lee TS, Krupa RA, Zhang F, Hajimorad M, Holtz WJ, Prasad N, Lee SK, Keasling JD. J Biol Eng. 2011 Sep 20;5:12. 10.1186/1754-1611-5-12 PubMed 21933410.
Backbone
  Vector backbone: pBb
  Backbone size w/o insert (bp): 3482
  Vector type: Bacterial Expression, Synthetic Biology
Growth in bacteria
  Bacterial resistance: Chloramphenicol, 25 μg/mL
  Growth temperature: 37°C
  Growth strain: DH5alpha
  Copy number: Low Copy
Gene/Insert
  Gene/Insert name: RFP (alt name: JBEI Part ID: JPUB_000047)
  Species: Synthetic
  Insert size (bp): 678
  Promoter: lacUV5
  Cloning method: Restriction Enzyme
  Sequencing primers: 5′ jkRFP-R (gctttggaaccgtactggaa); 3′ jkRFP-F (tggtcactacgacgctgaag)
Terms and licenses: Academic/Nonprofit Terms; Industry Terms: Not Available to Industry
Depositor comments: JBEI Part ID: JPUB_000047; Origin: p15A
How to cite: pBbA5c-RFP was a gift from Jay Keasling (Addgene plasmid # 35281 ; http://n2t.net/addgene:35281 ; RRID:Addgene_35281)
