>Addgene plasmid #35281 | pBbA5c-RFP | addgene partial sequence | sequence record 43529 | jkRFP-F
AGCTGCCGGGTGCTTACAAAACCGACATCAAACTGGACATCACCTCCCACAACGAAGACTACACCATCGT
TGAACAGTACGAACGTGCTGAAGGTCGTCACTCCACCGGTGCTTAAGGATCCAAACTCGAGTAAGGATCT
CCAGGCATCAAATAAAACGAAAGGCTCAGTCGAAAGACTGGGCCTTTCGTTTTATCTGTTGTTTGTCGGT
GAACGCTCTCTACTAGAGTCACACTGGCTCACCTTCGGGTGGGCCTTTCTGCGTTTATACCTAGGGATAT
ATTCCGCTTCCTCGCTCACTGACTCGCTACGCTCGGTCGTTCGACTGCGGCGAGCGGAAATGGCTTACGA
ACGGGGCGGAGATTTCCTGGAAGATGCCAGGAAGATACTTAACAGGGAAGTGAGAGGGCCGCGGCAAAGC
CGTTTTTCCATAGGCTCCGCCCCCCTGACAAGCATCACGAAATCTGACGCTCAAATCAGTGGTGGCGAAA
CCCGACAGGACTATAAAGATACCAGGCGTTTCCCCCTGGCGGCTCCCTCGTGCGCTCTCCTGTTCCTGCC
TTTCGGTTTACCGGTGTCATTCCGCTGTTATGGCCGCGTTTGTCTCATTCCACGCCTGACACTCAGTTCC
GGGTAGGCAGTTCGCTCCAAGCTGGACTGTATGCACGAACCCCCCGTTCAGTCCGACCGCTGCGCCTTAT
CCGGTAACTATCGTCTTGAGTCCAACCCGGAAAGACATGCAAAAGCACCACTGGCAGCAGCCACTGGTAA
TTGATTTAGAGGAGTTAGTCTTGAAGTCATGCGCCGGTTA
