>Addgene plasmid #35281 | pBbA5c-RFP | addgene partial sequence | sequence record 43530 | jkRFP-R 5'-gctttggaaccgtactggaa-3'
CCTTTGGTAACTTTCAGTTTAGCGGTCTGGGTACCTTCGTACGGACGACCTTCACCTTCACCTTCGATTT
CGAACTCGTGACCGTTAACGGAACCTTCCATACGAACTTTGAAACGCATGAACTCTTTGATAACGTCTTC
GCTACTCGCCATATGTATATCTCCTTCTTAAAAGATCTTTTGAATTCTGAAATTGTTATCCGCTCACAAT
TCCACACATTATACGAGCCGGAAGCATAAAGTGTAAAGCCTGGGGTGCCTAAACGATCTCGATCCTCTAC
GCCGGACGCATCGTGGCCGGCATCACCGGCGCCACAGGTGCGGTTGCTGGCGCCTATATCGCCGACATCA
CCGATGGGGAAGATCGGGCTCGCCACTTCGGGCTCATGAGCGCTTGTTTCGGCGTGGGTATGGTGGCAGG
CCCCGTGGCCGGGGGACTGTTGGGCGCCATCTCCTTGCATGCACCATTCCTTGCGGCGGCGGTGCTCAAC
GGCCTCAACCTACTACTGGGCTGCTTCCTAATGCAGGAGTCGCATAAGGGAGAGCGTCGAGATCCCGGAC
ACCATCGAATGGCGCAAAACCTTTCGCGGTATGGCATGATAGCGCCCGGAAGAGAGTCAATTCAGGGTGG
TGAATGTGAAACCAGTAACGTTATACGATGTCGCAGAGTATGCCGGTGTCTCTTATCAGACCGTTTCCCG
CGTGGTGAACC
